>Addgene plasmid #31350 | pSKB2-TRexR90D | addgene partial sequence | sequence record 36445 | T7-term
ATNCTCTTTGGGCTTGTGCAGCCGGATCTCAGTGGTGGTGGTGGTGGTGCTCGAGTGCGGCCGCAAGCTT
GTCGACGGAGCTCGAATTCCTATCACCCCATCATCTCTTCCCGCCACTTGGGGTTCAGGATAGCGAAAGA
AAGCCGCGTGAGCCCCGCCAAGAAGTCCACGTTCTCCACCGCCACCTCCTTGGGCACCTCGAGGACCACC
GGGGCGAAGTTCAGGATCCCCTTGATCCCCGCCGCCACCAACAGGTCCGCCGCCTTCTGGGCCGCTTCCC
GGGGCACGGTGAGGAGGGCGATCTCAATGCGGCCGGGAACCCGCTGGGGCAGGAGGTCCACGTGCTCAAT
GACCCCGCCCCGCACCGGGCGGCCCACCTTCTCCGGGTCCACGTCAAAGAAGCCCCTAAGCTCAAAGCTC
TCCCCGAACCCCGGGTAGTCGGCCAGGGCGCTCCCGAGGTCGCCCATGCCCACGATGCACAGGCCCCACT
TGCGGTTGAGCCCCAGGATGTGGCGGAGCTCCCGCTTCAGGACGGGGACGGTGTACCCCACCCCGCGCGT
CCCGTAGGAGCCGAAGTAGGAAAGGTCCTTCCGCACCTGGAAGGCCGTGACCTGGGCGAGCTCCCCAAGC
TGCTCGGAGCTCGTCCGGTGAACCCCCTGGGCCTCCAGCTCCTCCAAGATGCGGAGGTAGGTGATCAGGC
GGCTGATGGCCGCTTCGGGGACCTTCATCATATGGGGCCCCTGGAACAGAACTTCCAGGCCGCTGCTGTG
ATGATGATGATGATGGCTGCTGCCCATGGTATATCTCCTTCTTAAAGTTAAACAAAAATTATTTCTAGAG
GGNAATTGTTATCCGCTCACAATTCCCCTATAGTGAGTCGTATTAANTTTNCGCGGGATCGAGATNTCGA
TCCTNTACGCCGGANGCATCGTGGCCGNNACGCCAGCCCAAATGG
