[The description below was written by a language model from this plasmid's Addgene catalogue record.]
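Description:
pSKB2-TRexR90D is a bacterial expression plasmid built on pSKB2, a derivative of pET28b with a recorded backbone size of about 5.4 kb. It is selected with kanamycin, is listed as high copy, and is propagated in a cloning strain such as DH5alpha. The record does not list the promoter or other backbone features. However, pET28-family vectors conventionally drive expression from a T7 promoter under lac operator control, which requires a host that supplies T7 RNA polymerase. The use of a T7 primer for 5′ sequencing is consistent with that arrangement.

The insert, recorded as roughly 1.1 kb and cloned between NheI and BamHI sites, encodes the redox-sensing repressor Rex from Thermus aquaticus (also called T-Rex or p25). It carries a point mutation that changes arginine 90 to aspartic acid. The protein is produced with an N-terminal His tag, which allows purification by immobilised metal affinity chromatography. The record does not say whether a protease cleavage site lies between the tag and the protein.

Rex-family repressors sense the cellular NADH/NAD+ balance and adjust their DNA binding in response. The associated study addressed the structural basis of this redox sensing. The construct is therefore most plausibly used to produce recombinant mutant T-Rex for structural, biochemical or DNA- and nucleotide-binding comparisons with the wild-type protein. The record does not describe the specific functional effect of the R90D substitution.
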