Addgene plasmid #31350: pSKB2-TRexR90D
Depositing lab: Clara Kielkopf. Depositing organization: University of Rochester Medical Center. Publication: Structural basis for NADH/NAD+ redox sensing by a Rex family repressor. McLaughlin KJ, Strain-Damerell CM, Xie K, Brekasis D, Soares AS, Paget MS, Kielkopf CL. Mol Cell. 2010 May 28. 38(4):563-75. 10.1016/j.molcel.2010.05.006 PubMed 20513431.
Backbone
  Vector backbone: pSKB2 (pET28b derived)
  Backbone size w/o insert (bp): 5368
  Vector type: Bacterial Expression
Growth in bacteria
  Bacterial resistance: Kanamycin, 50 μg/mL
  Growth temperature: 37°C
  Growth strain: DH5alpha
  Copy number: High Copy
Gene/Insert
  Gene/Insert name: Thermus aquaticus Redox Sensing Repressor (R90D) (alt names: Rex; p25; T-Rex)
  Species: Thermus Aquaticus
  Insert size (bp): 1139
  Mutation: changed Arginine 90 to Aspartic Acid
  GenBank ID: AF061257
  Tag / fusion protein: His (N terminal on insert)
  Cloning method: Restriction Enzyme; 5′ cloning site NheI (unknown if destroyed); 3′ cloning site BamHI (unknown if destroyed)
  Sequencing primers: 5′ T7
Terms and licenses: Academic/Nonprofit Terms; Industry Terms: Not Available to Industry
How to cite: pSKB2-TRexR90D was a gift from Clara Kielkopf (Addgene plasmid # 31350 ; http://n2t.net/addgene:31350 ; RRID:Addgene_31350)
